Addgene plasmid #129301: pCMV 3xFLAG-ATG3 K243R
Purpose: Expresses pCMV 3xFLAG-ATG3 K243R in mammalian cells
Depositing lab: Robin Ketteler. Depositing organization: University College London. Publication: Human ATG4 autophagy proteases counteract attachment of ubiquitin-like LC3/GABARAP proteins to other cellular proteins. Agrotis A, von Chamier L, Oliver H, Kiso K, Singh T, Ketteler R. J Biol Chem. 2019 Jul 17. pii: AC119.009977. doi: 10.1074/jbc.AC119.009977. PubMed 31315929.
Backbone
  Vector backbone: pCMV-tripleFLAG-Gateway
  Backbone size w/o insert (bp): 4711
  Vector type: Mammalian Expression
Growth in bacteria
  Bacterial resistance: Ampicillin, 100 μg/mL
  Growth temperature: 37°C
  Growth strain: DH5alpha
  Copy number: High Copy
Gene/Insert
  Gene/Insert name: Ubiquitin-like-conjugating enzyme ATG3
  Species: H. sapiens (human)
  Mutation: changed Lysine 243 to Arginine
  Entrez Gene: ATG3 (a.k.a. APG3, APG3-LIKE, APG3L, PC3-96, hApg3)
  Promoter: CMV
  Tag / fusion protein: 3xFLAG (N terminal on backbone)
  Cloning method: Gateway Cloning
  Sequencing primers: 5′ CMVF_pCDNA3; 3′ hGH-PA-R
Terms and licenses: Academic/Nonprofit Terms; Industry Terms: Not Available to Industry
How to cite: pCMV 3xFLAG-ATG3 K243R was a gift from Robin Ketteler (Addgene plasmid # 129301 ; http://n2t.net/addgene:129301 ; RRID:Addgene_129301)
