[The description below was written by a language model from this plasmid's Addgene catalogue record and pLannotate feature annotations shown in this document.]
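Description:
pCMV 3xFLAG-ATG3 K243R is a mammalian expression plasmid built on the pCMV-tripleFLAG-Gateway backbone, carrying human ATG3 with lysine 243 changed to arginine. In bacteria it is maintained as a high-copy plasmid through a ColE1/pUC-type origin and selected with ampicillin via the β-lactamase gene. An f1 phage origin is also present, along with leftover cloning-vector elements (lac promoter/operator, lacI and lacZα fragments, and a T7 promoter) that play no evident role in expression of the insert. No mammalian selection marker is annotated. An SV40 enhancer/early promoter lies downstream of the expression cassette, but the feature table shows no coding sequence driven by it, so the plasmid appears suited mainly to transient transfection.

The expression cassette consists of the CMV immediate-early enhancer and promoter, followed by a backbone-encoded 3xFLAG tag with its enterokinase cleavage site, an attB1 site, the ATG3 open reading frame, attB2, and the human growth hormone polyadenylation signal. The attB sites are the scars of Gateway recombination used to introduce the insert, and attB1 is read through as a short linker between the N-terminal tag and ATG3. ATG3 is the E2-like enzyme that transfers ATG8-family proteins (LC3/GABARAP) onto phosphatidylethanolamine during autophagy. The record does not state why K243 was mutated. However, the associated study concerns attachment of LC3/GABARAP to other cellular proteins and its reversal by ATG4 proteases, so the lysine-to-arginine substitution plausibly removes a candidate conjugation site. The FLAG tag allows detection or immunoprecipitation of the mutant for comparison with wild-type ATG3 in mammalian cells.
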