Features (pLannotate 1.2.2; 18 found; start..end, strand, type, name):
     85..464     +  enhancer       CMV enhancer: human cytomegalovirus immediate early enhancer
    466..665     +  promoter       CMV promoter: human cytomegalovirus (CMV) immediate early promoter
    705..770     +  CDS            3xFLAG: three tandem FLAG® epitope tags, followed by an enterokinase cleavage site
    774..798     +  protein_bind   attB1: mutant version of attB; recombination site for the Gateway® BP reaction BP Clonase™
    801..1742    +  CDS            ATG3: ATG3_HUMAN - Also known as APG3, APG3L. Experimental evidence at protein level: Swiss-Prot protein existence level 1. E2 conjugating enzyme required for the cytoplasm to vacuole transport (Cvt), autophagy, and mitochondrial homeostasis. Responsible for the E2-like covalent binding of phosphatidylethanolamine to the C- terminal Gly of ATG8-like proteins (GABARAP, GABARAPL1, GABARAPL2 or MAP1LC3A). The ATG12-ATG5 conjugate plays a role of an E3 and promotes the transfer of ATG8-like proteins from ATG3 to phosphatidylethanolamine (PE). This step is required for the membrane association of ATG8-li
   1747..1771    -  protein_bind   attB2: mutant version of attB; recombination site for the Gateway® BP reaction BP Clonase™
   1789..2411    +  polyA_signal   hGH poly(A) signal: human growth hormone polyadenylation signal
   2440..2769    +  promoter       SV40 promoter: SV40 enhancer and early promoter
   2812..2830    -  promoter       T7 promoter: promoter for bacteriophage T7 RNA polymerase
   2868..2884    -  protein_bind   lac operator: The lac repressor binds to the lac operator to inhibit transcription in E. coli. This inhibition can be relieved by adding lactose or isopropyl-β-D-thiogalactopyranoside (IPTG). lac repressor encoded by lacI
   2892..2922    -  promoter       lac promoter: promoter for the E. coli lac operon
   2937..2958    -  protein_bind   CAP binding site: CAP binding activates transcription in the presence of cAMP. E. coli catabolite activator protein
   2971..3063    -  CDS            lacI (fragment): lac repressor; lacI; The lac repressor binds to the lac operator to inhibit transcription in E. coli. This inhibition can be relieved by adding lactose or isopropyl-β-D-thiogalactopyranoside (IPTG).
   3246..3834    -  rep_origin     ori: high-copy-number ColE1/pMB1/pBR322/pUC origin of replication
   4005..4865    -  CDS            AmpR: β-lactamase; bla; confers resistance to ampicillin, carbenicillin, and related antibiotics
   4866..4970    -  promoter       AmpR promoter: bla
   4997..5425    +  rep_origin     f1 ori (sequence partly withheld): f1 bacteriophage origin of replication; arrow indicates direction of (+) strand synthesis
   5456..5610    -  CDS            lacZα (fragment): LacZα fragment of β-galactosidase; lacZ fragment
>Addgene plasmid #129301 | pCMV 3xFLAG-ATG3 K243R | addgene full sequence | sequence record 253004 | Addgene NGS Result
TTGGCTATTGGCCATTGCATACGTTGTATCTATATCATAATATGTACATTTATATTGGCTCATGTCCAAT
ATGACCGCCATGTTGACATTGATTATTGACTAGTTATTAATAGTAATCAATTACGGGGTCATTAGTTCAT
AGCCCATATATGGAGTTCCGCGTTACATAACTTACGGTAAATGGCCCGCCTGGCTGACCGCCCAACGACC
CCCGCCCATTGACGTCAATAATGACGTATGTTCCCATAGTAACGCCAATAGGGACTTTCCATTGACGTCA
ATGGGTGGAGTATTTACGGTAAACTGCCCACTTGGCAGTACATCAAGTGTATCATATGCCAAGTCCGCCC
CCTATTGACGTCAATGACGGTAAATGGCCCGCCTGGCATTATGCCCAGTACATGACCTTACGGGACTTTC
CTACTTGGCAGTACATCTACGTATTAGTCATCGCTATTACCATGGTGATGCGGTTTTGGCAGTACACCAA
TGGGCGTGGATAGCGGTTTGACTCACGGGGATTTCCAAGTCTCCACCCCATTGACGTCAATGGGAGTTTG
TTTTGGCACCAAAATCAACGGGACTTTCCAAAATGTCGTAATAACCCCGCCCCGTTGACGCAAATGGGCG
GTAGGCGTGTACGGTGGGAGGTCTATATAAGCAGAGCTCGTTTAGTGAACCGTCAGAATTGATCTGGTAC
CATGGACTACAAAGACCATGACGGTGATTATAAAGATCATGACATCGATTACAAGGATGACGATGACAAG
CTTACAAGTTTGTACAAAAAAGCAGGCTTAATGCAGAATGTGATTAATACTGTGAAGGGAAAGGCACTGG
AAGTGGCTGAGTACCTGACCCCGGTCCTCAAGGAATCAAAGTTTAAGGAAACAGGTGTAATTACCCCAGA
AGAGTTTGTGGCAGCTGGAGATCACCTAGTCCACCACTGTCCAACATGGCAATGGGCTACAGGGGAAGAA
TTGAAAGTGAAGGCATACCTACCAACAGGCAAACAATTTTTGGTAACCAAAAATGTGCCGTGCTATAAGC
GGTGCAAACAGATGGAATATTCAGATGAATTGGAAGCTATCATTGAAGAAGATGATGGTGATGGCGGATG
GGTAGATACATATCACAACACAGGTATTACAGGAATAACGGAAGCCGTTAAAGAGATCACACTGGAAAAT
AAGGACAATATAAGGCTTCAAGATTGCTCAGCACTATGTGAAGAGGAAGAAGATGAAGATGAAGGAGAAG
CTGCAGATATGGAAGAATATGAAGAGAGTGGATTGTTGGAAACAGATGAGGCTACCCTAGATACAAGGAA
AATAGTAGAAGCTTGTAAAGCCAAAACTGATGCTGGCGGTGAAGATGCTATTTTGCAAACCAGAACTTAT
GACCTTTACATCACTTATGATAAATATTACCAGACTCCACGATTATGGTTGTTTGGCTATGATGAGCAAC
GGCAGCCTTTAACAGTTGAGCACATGTATGAAGACATCAGTCAGGATCATGTGAAGAGAACAGTGACCAT
TGAAAATCACCCTCATCTGCCACCACCTCCCATGTGTTCAGTTCACCCATGCAGGCATGCTGAGGTGATG
AAGAAAATCATTGAGACTGTTGCAGAAGGAGGGGGAGAACTTGGAGTTCATATGTATCTTCTTATTTTCT
TGAAATTTGTACAAGCTGTCATTCCAACAATAGAATATGACTACACAAGACACTTCACAATGTAATACCC
AGCTTTCTTGTACAAAGTGGTGTGATCTAGAGGATCCCGGGTGGCATCCCTGTGACCCCTCCCCAGTGCC
TCTCCTGGCCCTGGAAGTTGCCACTCCAGTGCCCACCAGCCTTGTCCTAATAAAATTAAGTTGCATCATT
TTGTCTGACTAGGTGTCCTTCTATAATATTATGGGGTGGAGGGGGGTGGTATGGAGCAAGGGGCAAGTTG
GGAAGACAACCTGTAGGGCCTGCGGGGTCTATTGGGAACCAAGCTGGAGTGCAGTGGCACAATCTTGGCT
CACTGCAATCTCCGCCTCCTGGGTTCAAGCGATTCTCCTGCCTCAGCCTCCCGAGTTGTTGGGATTCCAG
GCATGCATGACCAGGCTCAGCTAATTTTTGTTTTTTTGGTAGAGACGGGGTTTCACCATATTGGCCAGGC
TGGTCTCCAACTCCTAATCTCAGGTGATCTACCCACCTTGGCCTCCCAAATTGCTGGGATTACAGGCGTG
AACCACTGCTCCCTTCCCTGTCCTTCTGATTTTAAAATAACTATACCAGCAGGAGGACGTCCAGACACAG
CATAGGCTACCTGGCCATGCCCAACCGGTGGGACATTTGAGTTGCTTGCTTGGCACTGTCCTCTCATGCG
TTGGGTCCACTCAGTAGATGCCTGTTGAATTGGGTACGCGGCCAGCTTGGCTGTGGAATGTGTGTCAGTT
AGGGTGTGGAAAGTCCCCAGGCTCCCCAGCAGGCAGAAGTATGCAAAGCATGCATCTCAATTAGTCAGCA
ACCAGGTGTGGAAAGTCCCCAGGCTCCCCAGCAGGCAGAAGTATGCAAAGCATGCATCTCAATTAGTCAG
CAACCATAGTCCCGCCCCTAACTCCGCCCATCCCGCCCCTAACTCCGCCCAGTTCCGCCCATTCTCCGCC
CCATGGCTGACTAATTTTTTTTATTTATGCAGAGGCCGAGGCCGCCTCGGCCTCTGAGCTATTCCAGAAG
TAGTGAGGAGGCTTTTTTGGAGGCCTAGGCTTTTGCAAAAAGCTCCTCGATCGAGGAACTGAAAAACCAG
AAAGTTAATTCCCTATAGTGAGTCGTATTAAATTCGTAATCATGTCATAGCTGTTTCCTGTGTGAAATTG
TTATCCGCTCACAATTCCACACAACATACGAGCCGGAAGCATAAAGTGTAAAGCCTGGGGTGCCTAATGA
GCGAGCTAACTCACATTAATTGCGTTGCGCTCACTGCCCGCTTTCCAGTCGGGAAACCTGTCGTGCCAGC
TGCATTAATGAATCGGCCAACGCGCGGGGAGAGGCGGTTTGCGTATTGGGCGCTCTTCCGCTTCCTCGCT
CACTGACTCGCTGCGCTCGGTCGTTCGGCTGCGGCGAGCGGTATCAGCTCACTCAAAGGCGGTAATACGG
TTATCCACAGAATCAGGGGATAACGCAGGAAAGAACATGTGAGCAAAAGGCCAGCAAAAGGCCAGGAACC
GTAAAAAGGCCGCGTTGCTGGCGTTTTTCCATAGGCTCCGCCCCCCTGACGAGCATCACAAAAATCGACG
CTCAAGTCAGAGGTGGCGAAACCCGACAGGACTATAAAGATACCAGGCGTTTCCCCCTGGAAGCTCCCTC
GTGCGCTCTCCTGTTCCGACCCTGCCGCTTACCGGATACCTGTCCGCCTTTCTCCCTTCGGGAAGCGTGG
CGCTTTCTCATAGCTCACGCTGTAGGTATCTCAGTTCGGTGTAGGTCGTTCGCTCCAAGCTGGGCTGTGT
GCACGAACCCCCCGTTCAGCCCGACCGCTGCGCCTTATCCGGTAACTATCGTCTTGAGTCCAACCCGGTA
AGACACGACTTATCGCCACTGGCAGCAGCCACTGGTAACAGGATTAGCAGAGCGAGGTATGTAGGCGGTG
CTACAGAGTTCTTGAAGTGGTGGCCTAACTACGGCTACACTAGAAGAACAGTATTTGGTATCTGCGCTCT
GCTGAAGCCAGTTACCTTCGGAAAAAGAGTTGGTAGCTCTTGATCCGGCAAACAAACCACCGCTGGTAGC
GGTGGTTTTTTTGTTTGCAAGCAGCAGATTACGCGCAGAAAAAAAGGATCTCAAGAAGATCCTTTGATCT
TTTCTACGGGGTCTGACGCTCAGTGGAACGAAAACTCACGTTAAGGGATTTTGGTCATGAGATTATCAAA
AAGGATCTTCACCTAGATCCTTTTAAATTAAAAATGAAGTTTTAAATCAATCTAAAGTATATATGAGTAA
ACTTGGTCTGACAGTTACCAATGCTTAATCAGTGAGGCACCTATCTCAGCGATCTGTCTATTTCGTTCAT
CCATAGTTGCCTGACTCCCCGTCGTGTAGATAACTACGATACGGGAGGGCTTACCATCTGGCCCCAGTGC
TGCAATGATACCGCGAGACCCACGCTCACCGGCTCCAGATTTATCAGCAATAAACCAGCCAGCCGGAAGG
GCCGAGCGCAGAAGTGGTCCTGCAACTTTATCCGCCTCCATCCAGTCTATTAATTGTTGCCGGGAAGCTA
GAGTAAGTAGTTCGCCAGTTAATAGTTTGCGCAACGTTGTTGCCATTGCTACAGGCATCGTGGTGTCACG
CTCGTCGTTTGGTATGGCTTCATTCAGCTCCGGTTCCCAACGATCAAGGCGAGTTACATGATCCCCCATG
TTGTGCAAAAAAGCGGTTAGCTCCTTCGGTCCTCCGATCGTTGTCAGAAGTAAGTTGGCCGCAGTGTTAT
CACTCATGGTTATGGCAGCACTGCATAATTCTCTTACTGTCATGCCATCCGTAAGATGCTTTTCTGTGAC
TGGTGAGTACTCAACCAAGTCATTCTGAGAATAGTGTATGCGGCGACCGAGTTGCTCTTGCCCGGCGTCA
ATACGGGATAATACCGCGCCACATAGCAGAACTTTAAAAGTGCTCATCATTGGAAAACGTTCTTCGGGGC
GAAAACTCTCAAGGATCTTACCGCTGTTGAGATCCAGTTCGATGTAACCCACTCGTGCACCCAACTGATC
TTCAGCATCTTTTACTTTCACCAGCGTTTCTGGGTGAGCAAAAACAGGAAGGCAAAATGCCGCAAAAAAG
GGAATAAGGGCGACACGGAAATGTTGAATACTCATACTCTTCCTTTTTCAATATTATTGAAGCATTTATC
AGGGTTATTGTCTCATGAGCGGATACATATTTGAATGTATTTAGAAAAATAAACAAATAGGGGTTCCGCG
CACATTTCCCCGAAAAGTGCCACCTG
[124 nt withheld, positions 4997-5120]
C
[91 nt withheld, positions 5122-5212]
A
[49 nt withheld, positions 5214-5262]
CCTTTGACGTTGGAGTCCACGTTCTTT
[37 nt withheld, positions 5290-5326]
ACCCTATCTCGGTCTATTCTTTTGATTTATAAGGGATTTTGCCGATTTCGGCCTATTGGTTAAAAAATGA
GCTGATTTAACAAAAATTTAACGCGAATTTTAACAAAATATTAACGCTTACAATTTCCATTCGCCATTCA
GGCTGCGCAACTGTTGGGAAGGGCGATCGGTGCGGGCCTCTTCGCTATTACGCCAGCTGGCGAAAGGGGG
ATGTGCTGCAAGGCGATTAAGTTGGGTAACGCCAGGGTTTTCCCAGTCACGACGTTGTAAAACGACGGCC
AGTGCCAAGCTGATCTATACATTGAATCAATATTGGCAATTAGCCATATTAGTCATTGGTTATATAGCAT
AAATCAATA
